Addgene plasmid #89579: pZa-tetO-csgA-CmR
Purpose: Express csgA curli protein
Depositing lab: Urartu Seker. Depositing organization: Bilkent University. Publication: Genetically-Tunable Mechanical Properties of Bacterial Functional Amyloid Nanofibers. Abdelwahab MT, Kalyoncu E, Onur T, Baykara MZ, Seker UO. Langmuir. 2017 Apr 7. doi: 10.1021/acs.langmuir.7b00112. PubMed 28388843.
Backbone
  Vector backbone: pZa
  Backbone size w/o insert (bp): 2273
  Total vector size (bp): 2729
  Vector type: Bacterial Expression
Growth in bacteria
  Bacterial resistance: Chloramphenicol, 25 μg/mL
  Growth temperature: 37°C
  Growth strain: DH5alpha
  Copy number: Low Copy
Gene/Insert
  Gene/Insert name: csgA (alt name: major curli protein)
  Species: E.coli
  Insert size (bp): 456
  GenBank ID: NC_000913.3
  Cloning method: Restriction Enzyme; 5′ cloning site KpnI (not destroyed); 3′ cloning site MluI (not destroyed)
  Sequencing primers: 5′ TGGTGAAAGTTGGAACCTCTT
Terms and licenses: Academic/Nonprofit Terms; Industry Terms: Not Available to Industry
How to cite: pZa-tetO-csgA-CmR was a gift from Urartu Seker (Addgene plasmid # 89579 ; http://n2t.net/addgene:89579 ; RRID:Addgene_89579)
