[The description below was written by a language model from this plasmid's Addgene catalogue record and pLannotate feature annotations shown in this document.]
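Description:
pZa-tetO-csgA-CmR is a small bacterial expression plasmid (about 2.7 kb) built on the pZa backbone for producing CsgA, the major curli subunit of Escherichia coli. It replicates from a p15A origin, which is compatible with ColE1-type plasmids and so allows co-maintenance with a second construct. The catalogue lists it as low copy, while the feature annotation describes p15A as medium copy. Selection is by chloramphenicol, through a chloramphenicol acetyltransferase gene driven by its own cat promoter and followed by the phage lambda t0 terminator. A short fragment annotated as RSF origin sequence also appears near p15A but is only a partial match.

The payload is the 456 bp csgA coding sequence from E. coli K-12, cloned between KpnI and MluI sites that both remain intact. It sits downstream of the PLtetO-1 promoter, a modified lambda PL promoter carrying tet operator sites. In a host expressing TetR, this promoter is repressed and can be induced with a tetracycline analogue; no tetR gene is annotated on the plasmid, so regulation would depend on the host strain or a companion plasmid. The automated annotation matches only part of the csgA reading frame (a fragment of roughly 276 bp), although the catalogue insert size corresponds to the full-length gene. An rrnB T1 terminator lies beyond the insert, and upstream of the promoter are a partial rrnB T1 terminator, a 5S rRNA segment and a second, partial PLtetO-1 match, whose role the record does not explain.

CsgA polymerises into extracellular functional amyloid fibres. The associated work used this construct to express curli protein for studying the genetically tunable mechanical properties of bacterial amyloid nanofibres.
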