Features (pLannotate 1.2.2; 11 found; start..end, strand, type, name):
    184..459     -  CDS            csgA (fragment): CSGA_ECOLI - Experimental evidence at protein level: Swiss-Prot protein existence level 1. Curlin is the structural subunit of the curli fimbriae. Curli are coiled surface structures that assemble preferentially at growth temperatures below 37 degrees Celsius. Curli can bind to fibronectin. From Escherichia coli (strain K12).
    512..585     -  promoter       PLtetO-1 promoter: modified phage lambda PL promoter with tet operator sites (Lutz and Bujard, 1997)
    592..629     -  terminator     rrnB T1 terminator (fragment): transcription terminator T1 from the E. coli rrnB gene
    631..746     -  ncRNA          5S rRNA: Accession: RF00001 - 5S ribosomal RNA
    827..881     -  promoter       PLtetO-1 promoter (fragment): modified phage lambda PL promoter with tet operator sites (Lutz and Bujard, 1997)
    920..1022    +  promoter       cat promoter: promoter of the E. coli cat gene encoding chloramphenicol acetyltransferase
   1023..1682    +  CDS            CmR: chloramphenicol acetyltransferase; cat; confers resistance to chloramphenicol
   1703..1797    +  terminator     lambda t0 terminator: transcription terminator from phage lambda
   1911..2456    +  rep_origin     p15A ori: Plasmids containing the medium-copy-number p15A origin of replication can be propagated in E. coli cells that contain a second plasmid with the ColE1 origin.
   2544..2599    +  rep_origin     RSF ori (fragment): Plasmids containing the RSF 1030 origin of replication can be propagated in E. coli cells that contain additional plasmids with compatible origins.
   2625..2711    -  terminator     rrnB T1 terminator: Escherichia coli rrnB; transcription terminator T1 from the E. coli rrnB gene
>Addgene plasmid #89579 | pZa-tetO-csgA-CmR | addgene full sequence | sequence record 178651 | Addgene NGS Result
CGTTTAGTACTGATGAGCGGTCGCGTTGTTACCAAAGCCAACCTGAGTCACGTTGACGGAGGAGTTAGAT
GCAGTCTGGTCAACTGCAGCACCGTTGCCACCACCGAACTGTTTAACCGTCATTTCAGAATTTTTGCCGT
TCCACTGATCAAGAGTAGCGCTGTTACCGAAGCCACGTTGGGTCAGATCGATTGAGCTGTCATCTGAGCC
CTGACCAACATCTGCACCATTACCGCCGCCATGCTGGGTAATAGTCAAGTCAGAGTTACGGGCATCAGTT
TGCAGAGCAAGTGCAGAGTTACCGCCACCGTACTGGTAAATGTTCAGCTCAGAATTTGGGCCGCTATTAT
TACCGCCACCACCGTGGTTACCGCCGCCGCCGTACTGAGGAACAACACCTGCCAGAGCGCTACCGGAGAA
TACGATTGCTGCAATTGCTGCTACTTTTAAAAGTTTCATGGTACCTTTCTCCTCTTTAATACCCAAATCC
AAGAGGTGAATGGTAGAATTCGGTCAGTGCGTCCTGCTGATGTGCTCAGTATCTCTATCACTGATAGGGA
TGTCAATCTCTATCACTGATAGGGACTCGAGAAGGCCCAGTCTTTCGACTGAGCCTTTCGTTTTATTTGA
TGCCTGGCAGTTCCCTACTCTCGCATGGGGAGACCCCACACTACCATCGGCGCTACGGCGTTTCACTTCT
GAGTTCGGCATGGGGTCAGGTGGGACCACCGCGCTACTGCCGCCAGGCATCTAGAGATATATGGTAGTAG
TAAGTTAATTTTCATTAACCACCACTACCAATCACCTCCTGGATTTGGGTGTCGACTGTGCTCAGTATCT
CTATCACTGATAGGGATGTCAATCTCTATCACTGATAGGGAGGGCCCTTTGACGTCGATATCTGGCGAAA
ATGAGACGTTGATCGGCACGTAAGAGGTTCCAACTTTCACCATAATGAAATAAGATCACTACCGGGCGTA
TTTTTTGAGTTATCGAGATTTTCAGGAGCTAAGGAAGCTAAAATGGAGAAAAAAATCACTGGATATACCA
CCGTTGATATATCCCAATGGCATCGTAAAGAACATTTTGAGGCATTTCAGTCAGTTGCTCAATGTACCTA
TAACCAGACCGTTCAGCTGGATATTACGGCCTTTTTAAAGACCGTAAAGAAAAATAAGCACAAGTTTTAT
CCGGCCTTTATTCACATTCTTGCCCGCCTGATGAATGCTCATCCGGAATTCCGTATGGCAATGAAAGACG
GTGAGCTGGTGATATGGGATAGTGTTCACCCTTGTTACACCGTTTTCCATGAGCAAACTGAAACGTTTTC
ATCGCTCTGGAGTGAATACCACGACGATTTCCGGCAGTTTCTACACATATATTCGCAAGATGTGGCGTGT
TACGGTGAAAACCTGGCCTATTTCCCTAAAGGGTTTATTGAGAATATGTTTTTCGTCTCAGCCAATCCCT
GGGTGAGTTTCACCAGTTTTGATTTAAACGTGGCCAATATGGACAACTTCTTCGCCCCCGTTTTCACCAT
GGGCAAATATTATACGCAAGGCGACAAGGTGCTGATGCCGCTGGCGATTCAGGTTCATCATGCCGTTTGT
GATGGCTTCCATGTCGGCAGAATGCTTAATGAATTACAACAGTACTGCGATGAGTGGCAGGGCGGGGCGT
AATTTGATATCGAGCTCGCTTGGACTCCTGTTGATAGATCCAGTAATGACCTCAGAACTCCATCTGGATT
TGTTCAGAACGCTCGGTTGCCGCCGGGCGTTTTTTATTGGTGAGAATCCAAGCACTAGTAACAACTTATA
TCGTATGGGGCTGACTTCAGGTGCTACATTTGAAGAGATAAATTGCACTGAAATCTAGAAATATTTTATC
TGATTAATAAGATGATCTTCTTGAGATCGTTTTGGTCTGCGCGTAATCTCTTGCTCTGAAAACGAAAAAA
CCGCCTTGCAGGGCGGTTTTTCGAAGGTTCTCTGAGCTACCAACTCTTTGAACCGAGGTAACTGGCTTGG
AGGAGCGCAGTCACCAAAACTTGTCCTTTCAGTTTAGCCTTAACCGGCGCATGACTTCAAGACTAACTCC
TCTAAATCAATTACCAGTGGCTGCTGCCAGTGGTGCTTTTGCATGTCTTTCCGGGTTGGACTCAAGACGA
TAGTTACCGGATAAGGCGCAGCGGTCGGACTGAACGGGGGGTTCGTGCATACAGTCCAGCTTGGAGCGAA
CTGCCTACCCGGAACTGAGTGTCAGGCGTGGAATGAGACAAACGCGGCCATAACAGCGGAATGACACCGG
TAAACCGAAAGGCAGGAACAGGAGAGCGCACGAGGGAGCCGCCAGGGGGAAACGCCTGGTATCTTTATAG
TCCTGTCGGGTTTCGCCACCACTGATTTGAGCGTCAGATTTCGTGATGCTTGTCAGGGGGGCGGAGCCTA
TGGAAAAACGGCTTTGCCGCGGCCCTCTCACTTCCCTGTTAAGTATCTTCCTGGCATCTTCCAGGAAATC
TCCGCCCCGTTCGTAAGCCATTTCCGCTCGCCGCAGTCGAACGACCGAGCGTAGCGAGTCAGTGAGCGAG
GAAGCGGAATATATCCCTAGGTCTAGGGCGGCGGATTTGTCCTACTCAGGAGAGCGTTCACCGACAAACA
ACAGATAAAACGAAAGGCCCAGTCTTTCGACTGAGCCTTTCGTTTTATTTGATGCCTCTAGCACG
