>Addgene plasmid #89579 | pZa-tetO-csgA-CmR | depositor partial sequence | sequence record 173533 | csgA insert
ATGAAACTTTTAAAAGTAGCAGCAATTGCAGCAATCGTATTCTCCGGTAGCGCTCTGGCAGGTGTTGTTC
CTCAGTACGGCGGCGGCGGTAACCACGGTGGTGGCGGTAATAATAGCGGCCCAAATTCTGAGCTGAACAT
TTACCAGTACGGTGGCGGTAACTCTGCACTTGCTCTGCAAACTGATGCCCGTAACTCTGACTTGACTATT
ACCCAGCATGGCGGCGGTAATGGTGCAGATGTTGGTCAGGGCTCAGATGACAGCTCAATCGATCTGACCC
AACGTGGCTTCGGTAACAGCGCTACTCTTGATCAGTGGAACGGCAAAAATTCTGAAATGACGGTTAAACA
GTTCGGTGGTGGCAACGGTGCTGCAGTTGACCAGACTGCATCTAACTCCTCCGTCAACGTGACTCAG
